Addgene plasmid #57142: mPA-GFP-LC-Myosin-N-7
Purpose: Localization: Light Chain Myosin, Excitation: 400 / 504, Emission: 515 / 517
Depositing lab: Michael Davidson. Depositing organization: Florida State University, Tallahassee.
Backbone
  Vector backbone: mPA-GFP-N1
  Backbone size w/o insert (bp): 4750
  Vector type: Mammalian Expression
  Selectable markers: Neomycin (select with G418)
Growth in bacteria
  Bacterial resistance: Kanamycin, 50 μg/mL
  Growth temperature: 37°C
  Growth strain: DH5alpha
  Copy number: High Copy
Gene/Insert
  Gene/Insert name: LC-Myosin (alt name: NM_172118.1)
  Species: M. musculus (mouse)
  Promoter: CMV
  Tag / fusion protein: mPA-GFP (C terminal on backbone)
  Cloning method: Unknown
  Sequencing primers: 5′ CMV-F; 3′ SV40pA-R
Terms and licenses: Academic/Nonprofit Terms; Industry Terms
Depositor comments: . Excitation = 400 / 504; Emission = 515 / 517
How to cite: mPA-GFP-LC-Myosin-N-7 was a gift from Michael Davidson (Addgene plasmid # 57142 ; http://n2t.net/addgene:57142 ; RRID:Addgene_57142)
