[The description below was written by a language model from this plasmid's Addgene catalogue record.]
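Description:
mPA-GFP-LC-Myosin-N-7 is a mammalian expression plasmid built on the mPA-GFP-N1 backbone (about 4.75 kb without the insert), an N1-style fusion vector in which a gene of interest is placed upstream of the fluorescent protein coding sequence. It is maintained as a high-copy plasmid in E. coli under kanamycin selection, and it carries a neomycin resistance marker so that transfected mammalian cells can be selected with G418. No feature table accompanies the record, so the replication origins and the exact arrangement of the resistance cassette are not documented; a listed sequencing primer suggests an SV40 polyadenylation signal downstream of the fusion.

The payload is a mouse myosin light chain coding sequence driven by the CMV promoter, a strong constitutive promoter in most mammalian cell types. The insert is fused at its C terminus to mPA-GFP, a monomeric photoactivatable GFP supplied by the backbone. The "N-7" in the name probably refers to the N1-type orientation and a seven-residue linker between the two proteins, but the record does not state this, and the cloning method is listed as unknown. Photoactivatable GFP is only weakly fluorescent until it is illuminated with violet light, after which it becomes brightly green. This matches the recorded spectral values of roughly 400 and 504 nm excitation with emission near 515 to 517 nm.

The stated purpose is localization of light chain myosin. A defined subpopulation of the tagged protein can be switched on in a chosen region of a live cell and followed over time, making the construct suited to imaging the distribution, movement and turnover of myosin-containing structures.
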