>Addgene plasmid #57142 | mPA-GFP-LC-Myosin-N-7 | depositor partial sequence | sequence record 88285 | insert sequence
GCTAGCGCTACCGGACTCAGATCTCGAGCTCAAGCTTATGTCGAGCAAGAGAGCCAAGGCCAAGACCACC
AAGAAGAGGCCCCAGAGGGCTACGTCCAATGTCTTCGCCATGTTTGACCAGTCCCAGATCCAGGAGTTTA
AGGAGGCCTTCAACATGATTGATCAGAACCGCGATGGCTTCATTGATAAGGAGGACCTGCACGACATGTT
GGCCTCTCTGGGGAAGAACCCCACAGACGAGTACCTGGAGGGCATGATGAACGAGGCGCCAGGGCCCATC
AACTTCACCATGTTCCTCACAATGTTTGGGGAGAAGCTGAACGGCACAGACCCCGAGGATGTGATCCGCA
ATGCCTTTGCCTGCTTTGATGAGGAGGCCTCAGGCTTCATCCACGAGGACCACCTGAGGGAGCTGCTCAC
CACCATGGGCGACCGATTCACGGATGAGGAGGTGGACGAGATGTACCGCGAGGCACCCATTGATAAGAAG
GGCAACTTCAACTACGTGGAGTTCACTCGCATCCTCAAACACGGCGCCAAGGACAAGGACGACCTGGATC
CACCGGTCGCCACCATGGTGAGCAAGGGCGAGGAGCTGTTCACCGGGGTGGTGCCCATCCTGGTCGAGCT
GGACGGCGACGTAAACGGCCACAAGTTCAGCGTGTCCGGCGAGGGCGAGGGCGATGCCACCTACGGCAAG
CTGACCCTGAAGTTCATCTGCACCACCGGCAAGCTGCCCGTGCCCTGGCCCACCCTCGTGACCACCTTCA
GCTACGGCGTGCAGTGCTTCAGCCGCTACCCCGACCACATGAAGCAGCACGACTTCTTCAAGTCCGCCAT
GCCCGAAGGCTACGTCCAGGAGCGCACCATCTTCTTCAAGGACGACGGCAACTACAAGACCCGCGCCGAG
GTGAAGTTCGAGGGCGACACCCTGGTGAACCGCATCGAGCTGAAGGGCATCGACTTCAAGGAGGACGGCA
ACATCCTGGGGCACAAGCTGGAGTACAACTACAACAGCCACAACGTCTATATCATGGCCGACAAGCAGAA
GAACGGCATCAAGGCCAACTTCAAGATCCGCCACAACATCGAGGACGGCAGCGTGCAGCTCGCCGACCAC
TACCAGCAGAACACCCCCATCGGCGACGGCCCCGTGCTGCTGCCCGACAACCACTACCTGAGCCACCAGT
CCAAGCTGAGCAAAGACCCCAACGAGAAGCGCGATCACATGGTCCTGCTGGAGTTCGTGACCGCCGCCGG
GATCACTCTCGGCATGGACGAGCTGTACAAGTAAAGCGGCCGCGACTCTAGATCATAATCAGCCATACCA
CAT
