>Addgene plasmid #57142 | mPA-GFP-LC-Myosin-N-7 | addgene partial sequence | sequence record 163101 | CMV-F 5'-CGCAAATGGGCGGTAGGCGTG-3'
CTGGTTTAGTGAACCGTCAGATCCGCTAGCGCTACCGGACTCAGATCTCGAGCTCAAGCTTATGTCGAGC
AAGAGAGCCAAGGCCAAGACCACCAAGAAGAGGCCCCAGAGGGCTACGTCCAATGTCTTCGCCATGTTTG
ACCAGTCCCAGATCCAGGAGTTTAAGGAGGCCTTCAACATGATTGATCAGAACCGCGATGGCTTCATTGA
TAAGGAGGACCTGCACGACATGTTGGCCTCTCTGGGGAAGAACCCCACAGACGAGTACCTGGAGGGCATG
ATGAACGAGGCGCCAGGGCCCATCAACTTCACCATGTTCCTCACAATGTTTGGGGAGAAGCTGAACGGCA
CAGACCCCGAGGATGTGATCCGCAATGCCTTTGCCTGCTTTGATGAGGAGGCCTCAGGCTTCATCCACGA
GGACCACCTGAGGGAGCTGCTCACCACCATGGGCGACCGATTCACGGATGAGGAGGTGGACGAGATGTAC
CGCGAGGCACCCATTGATAAGAAGGGCAACTTCAACTACGTGGAGTTCACTCGCATCCTCAAACACGGCG
CCAAGGACAAGGACGACCTGGATCCACCGGTCGCCACCATGGTGAGCAAGGGCGAGGAGCTGTTCACCGG
GGTGGTGCCCATCCTGGTCGAGCTGGACGGCGACGTAAACGGCCACAAGTTCAGCGTGTCCGGCGAGGGC
GAGGGCGATGCCACCTACGGCAAGCTGACCCTGAAGTTCATCTGCACCACCGGCAAGCTGCCCGTGCCCT
GGCCCACCCTCGTGACCACCTTCAGCTACGGCGTGCAGTGCTTCAGCCGCTACCCCGACCACATGAAGCA
GCACGACTTCTTCAAGTCCGCCATGCC
